>Addgene plasmid #234703 | p360_DG | addgene full sequence | sequence record 467851 | Addgene NGS Result
TTGAGATCCTTTTTTTCTGCGCGTAATCTGCTGCTTGCAAACAAAAAAACCACCGCTACCAGCGGTGGTT
TGTTTGCCGGATCAAGAGCTACCAACTCTTTTTCCGAAGGTAACTGGCTTCAGCAGAGCGCAGATACCAA
ATACTGTCCTTCTAGTGTAGCCGTAGTTAGGCCACCACTTCAAGAACTCTGTAGCACCGCCTACATACCT
CGCTCTGCTAATCCTGTTACCAGTGGCTGCTGCCAGTGGCGATAAGTCGTGTCTTACCGGGTTGGACTCA
AGACGATAGTTACCGGATAAGGCGCAGCGGTCGGGCTGAACGGGGGGTTCGTGCACACAGCCCAGCTTGG
AGCGAACGACCTACACCGAACTGAGATACCTACAGCGTGAGCTATGAGAAAGCGCCACGCTTCCCGAAGG
GAGAAAGGCGGACAGGTATCCGGTAAGCGGCAGGGTCGGAACAGGAGAGCGCACGAGGGAGCTTCCAGGG
GGAAACGCCTGGTATCTTTATAGTCCTGTCGGGTTTCGCCACCTCTGACTTGAGCGTCGATTTTTGTGAT
GCTCGTCAGGGGGGCGGAGCCTATGGAAAAACGCCAGCAACGCGGCCTTTTTACGGTTCCTGGCCTTTTG
CTGGCCTTTTGCTCACATGTTCTTTCCTGCGTTATCCCCTGATTCTGTGGATAACCGTATTACCGCCTTT
GAGTGAGCTGATACCGCTCGCCGCAGCCGAACGACCGAGCGCAGCGAGTCAGTGAGCGAGGAAGCGGAAG
AGCGCCTGATGCGGTATTTTCTCCTTACGCATCTGTGCGGTATTTCACACCGCAATGGTGCACTCTCAGT
ACAATCTGCTCTGATGCCGCATAGTTAAGCCAGTATACACTCCGCTATCGCTACGTGACTGGGTCATGGC
TGCGCCCCGACACCCGCCAACACCCGCTGACGCGCCCTGACGGGCTTGTCTGCTCCCGGCATCCGCTTAC
AGACAAGCTGTGACCGTCTCCGGGAGCTGCATGTGTCAGAGGTTTTCACCGTCATCACCGAAACGCGCGA
GGCAGCTGCGGTAAAGCTCATCAGCGTGGTCGTGAAGCGATTCACAGATGTCTGCCTGTTCATCCGCGTC
CAGCTCGTTGAGTTTCTCCAGAAGCGTTAATGTCTGGCTTCTGATAAAGCGGGCCATGTTAAGGGCGGTT
TTTTCCTGTTTGGTCACTGATGCCTCCGTGTAAGGGGGATTTCTGTTCATGGGGGTAATGATACCGATGA
AACGAGAGAGGATGCTCACGATACGGGTTACTGATGATGAACATGCCCGGTTACTGGAACGTTGTGAGGG
TAAACAACTGGCGGTATGGATGCGGCGGGACCAGAGAAAAATCACTCAGGGTCAATGCCAGCGCTTCGTT
AATACAGATGTAGGTGTTCCACAGGGTAGCCAGCAGCATCCTGCGATGCAGATCCGGAACATAATGGTGC
AGGGCGCTGACTTCCGCGTTTCCAGACTTTACGAAACACGGAAACCGAAGACCATTCATGTTGTTGCTCA
GGTCGCAGACGTTTTGCAGCAGCAGTCGCTTCACGTTCGCTCGCGTATCGGTGATTCATTCTGCTAACCA
GTAAGGCAACCCCGCCAGCCTAGCCGGGTCCTCAACGACAGGAGCACGATCATGCGCACCCGTGGGGCCG
CCATGCCGGCGATAATGGCCTGCTTCTCGCCGAAACGTTTGGTGGCGGGACCAGTGACGAAGGCTTGAGC
GAGGGCGTGCAAGATTCCGAATACCGCAAGCGACAGGCCGATCATCGTCGCGCTCCAGCGAAAGCGGTCC
TCGCCGAAAATGACCCAGAGCGCTGCCGGCACCTGTCCTACGAGTTGCATGATAAAGAAGACAGTCATAA
GTGCGGCGACGATAGTCATGCCCCGCGCCCACCGGAAGGAGCTGACTGGGTTGAAGGCTCTCAAGGGCAT
CGGTCGAGATCCCGGTGCCTAATGAGTGAGCTAACTTACATTAATTGCGTTGCGCTCACTGCCCGCTTTC
CAGTCGGGAAACCTGTCGTGCCAGCTGCATTAATGAATCGGCCAACGCGCGGGGAGAGGCGGTTTGCGTA
TTGGGCGCCAGGGTGGTTTTTCTTTTCACCAGTGAGACGGGCAACAGCTGATTGCCCTTCACCGCCTGGC
CCTGAGAGAGTTGCAGCAAGCGGTCCACGCTGGTTTGCCCCAGCAGGCGAAAATCCTGTTTGATGGTGGT
TAACGGCGGGATATAACATGAGCTGTCTTCGGTATCGTCGTATCCCACTACCGAGATATCCGCACCAACG
CGCAGCCCGGACTCGGTAATGGCGCGCATTGCGCCCAGCGCCATCTGATCGTTGGCAACCAGCATCGCAG
TGGGAACGATGCCCTCATTCAGCATTTGCATGGTTTGTTGAAAACCGGACATGGCACTCCAGTCGCCTTC
CCGTTCCGCTATCGGCTGAATTTGATTGCGAGTGAGATATTTATGCCAGCCAGCCAGACGCAGACGCGCC
GAGACAGAACTTAATGGGCCCGCTAACAGCGCGATTTGCTGGTGACCCAATGCGACCAGATGCTCCACGC
CCAGTCGCGTACCGTCTTCATGGGAGAAAATAATACTGTTGATGGGTGTCTGGTCAGAGACATCAAGAAA
TAACGCCGGAACATTAGTGCAGGCAGCTTCCACAGCAATGGCATCCTGGTCATCCAGCGGATAGTTAATG
ATCAGCCCACTGACGCGTTGCGCGAGAAGATTGTGCACCGCCGCTTTACAGGCTTCGACGCCGCTTCGTT
CTACCATCGACACCACCACGCTGGCACCCAGTTGATCGGCGCGAGATTTAATCGCCGCGACAATTTGCGA
CGGCGCGTGCAGGGCCAGACTGGAGGTGGCAACGCCAATCAGCAACGACTGTTTGCCCGCCAGTTGTTGT
GCCACGCGGTTGGGAATGTAATTCAGCTCCGCCATCGCCGCTTCCACTTTTTCCCGCGTTTTCGCAGAAA
CGTGGCTGGCCTGGTTCACCACGCGGGAAACGGTCTGATAAGAGACACCGGCATACTCTGCGACATCGTA
TAACGTTACTGGTTTCACATTCACCACCCTGAATTGACTCTCTTCCGGGCGCTATCATGCCATACCGCGA
AAGGTTTTGCGCCATTCGATGGTGTCCGGGATCTCGACGCTCTCCCTTATGCGACTCCTGCATTAGGAAG
CAGCCCAGTAGTAGGTTGAGGCCGTTGAGCACCGCCGCCGCAAGGAATGGTGCATGCAAGGAGATGGCGC
CCAACAGTCCCCCGGCCACGGGGCCTGCCACCATACCCACGCCGAAACAAGCGCTCATGAGCCCGAAGTG
GCGAGCCCGATCTTCCCCATCGGTGATGTCGGCGATATAGGCGCCAGCAACCGCACCTGTGGCGCCGGTG
ATGCCGGCCACGATGCGTCCGGCGTAGAGGATCGAGATCTCGATCCCGCGAAATTAATACGACTCACTAT
AGGGGAATTGTGAGCGGATAACAATTCCCCTCTAGAAATAATTTTGTTTAACTTTAAGAAGGAGATATAC
CATGGGCAGCAGCCATCATCATCATCATCACCATCATCATCATAGCAGCGGCATGGTGAGCAAAGGCGAA
GAAGATAACATGGCGAGCCTGCCGGCGACCCATGAACTGCATATTTTTGGCAGCATTAACGGCGTGGATT
TTGATATGGTGGGCCAAGGCACCGGCAACCCGAACGATGGCTATGAAGAACTGAACCTGAAAAGCACCAA
AGGCGATCTGCAGTTTAGCCCGTGGATTCTGGTGCCGCATATTGGCTATGGCTTTCATCAGTATCTGCCG
TATCCGGATGGCATGAGCCCGTTTCAAGCGGCGATGGTGGATGGCAGCGGCTATCAAGTGCATCGCACCA
TGCAGTTTGAAGATGGCGCGAGCCTGACCGTGAACTATCGCTATACCTATGAAGGCAGCCATATTAAAGG
CGAAGCGCAAGTGAAAGGCACCGGCTTTCCGGCGGATGGCCCGGTGATGACCAACAGCCTGACCGCGGCG
GATTGGTGCCGCAGCAAAAAAACCTATCCGAACGATAAAACCATTATTAGCACCTTTAAATGGAGCTATA
CCACCGGCAACGGCAAACGCTATCGCAGCACCGCGCGCACCACCTATACCTTTGCGAAACCGATGGCGGC
GAACTATCTGAAAAATCAGCCGATGTATGTGTTTCGTAAGACCGAGTTGAAACACAGCAAAACCGAGCTT
AATTTCAAAGAATGGCAGAAAGCGTTTACCGATGTGATGGGCATGGATGAACTGTATAAAATGATTAAAG
TAAAGACTCTGACCGGCAAGGAAATTGAGATCGACATCGAACCGACCGACACCATCGATCGTATCAAAGA
ACGTGTGGAGGAAAAAGAAGGCATTCCTCCGGTTCAGCAGCGTCTCATTTACGCGGGTAAACAGCTTGCA
GATGACAAAACCGCCAAAGATTACAATATCGAGGGCGGTAGCGTACTGCACCTTGTTCTGGCTCTGCGTG
GTGGCGGATCCAGAGACCGCCTGGCTCTAGTAGCGATCTACACTAGCACTATCAGCGTTATTAGCTGCCG
CCGCTGCCGCCGGTGCTATGGCGCGCCACGCTGCGTTCATACTGTTCCACCACGGTATAATCTTCGTTAT
GGCTCGTAATATCCAGTTTGCGATCAATGTTAAACGCGCCCGGCATCTGCACCGGTTTTTTCGCGCGATA
GGTGGTTTTAAAATCCGCCAGATAGCGGCCGCCATCTTTCAGGCGCAGCGCCATTTTAATATCGCCTTTC
AGCACCACATCTTCCGGATACAGGCGTTCGGTGCTCGCTTCCCAGCCCATCGTTTTTTTCTGCATCACCG
GGCCATCCGGCGGAAAGTTGGTGCCGCGCAGTTTCACTTTATAAATCAGGGTGCCATCTTCCAGGCTCGT
ATCTTGCGCCACGCTCACCGCGCCGCCATCTTCAAAGTTCATCACGCGTTCCCATTTAAAGCCTTCCGGA
AAGCTCTGTTTCCAATAATCCGGAATATCCGCCGGATGTTTGGTAAACGCGCGGCTGCCATACATAAACT
GCGGGCTCAGAATATCCCAGCTAAACGGCAGCGGGCCGCCTTTGGTCACGCGCAGTTTCGCGGTCTGCGT
GCCTTCATACGGGCGGCCTTCGCCTTCGCCTTCAATTTCAAATTCATGGCCGTTCATGCTGCCTTCCATA
TGCACTTTAAAGCGCATAAATTCTTTAATCACCGCTTCGGTGCTATCCATCTAGTATTTCTCCTCTTTCT
CTAGTATGTGTACACAACATACGGCCGGAAGCATAAAGTGTAAAGCCTGGGGTGCCTAATGAGTGAGCTA
ACTCACATTAATTGCGTTGCGCTCACTGCCCGCTTTCCAGTCGGGAAACCTGTCGTGCCAGCTGCATTAA
TGAATCGGCCAACGCGCGGGGAGAGGCGGTTTGCGTATTGGGTCTCATGAGCTCGAGCACCACCACCACC
ACCACTGAGATCCGGCTGCTAACAAAGCCCGAAAGGAAGCTGAGTTGGCTGCTGCCACCGCTGAGCAATA
ACTAGCATAACCCCTTGGGGCCTCTAAACGGGTCTTGAGGGGTTTTTTGCTGAAAGGAGGAACTATATCC
GGATTGGCGAATGGG
[124 nt withheld, positions 5686-5809]
C
[91 nt withheld, positions 5811-5901]
A
[49 nt withheld, positions 5903-5951]
CCTTTGACGTTGGAGTCCACGTTCTTT
[37 nt withheld, positions 5979-6015]
ACCCTATCTCGGTCTATTCTTTTGATTTATAAGGGATTTTGCCGATTTCGGCCTATTGGTTAAAAAATGA
GCTGATTTAACAAAAATTTAACGCGAATTTTAACAAAATATTAACGCTTACAATTTAGGTGGCACTTTTC
GGGGAAATGTGCGCGGAACCCCTATTTGTTTATTTTTCTAAATACATTCAAATATGTATCCGCTCATGAA
TTAATTCTTAGAAAAACTCATCGAGCATCAAATGAAACTGCAATTTATTCATATCAGGATTATCAATACC
ATATTTTTGAAAAAGCCGTTTCTGTAATGAAGGAGAAAACTCACCGAGGCAGTTCCATAGGATGGCAAGA
TCCTGGTATCGGTCTGCGATTCCGACTCGTCCAACATCAATACAACCTATTAATTTCCCCTCGTCAAAAA
TAAGGTTATCAAGTGAGAAATCACCATGAGTGACGACTGAATCCGGTGAGAATGGCAAAAGTTTATGCAT
TTCTTTCCAGACTTGTTCAACAGGCCAGCCATTACGCTCGTCATCAAAATCACTCGCATCAACCAAACCG
TTATTCATTCGTGATTGCGCCTGAGCGAGACGAAATACGCGATCGCTGTTAAAAGGACAATTACAAACAG
GAATCGAATGCAACCGGCGCAGGAACACTGCCAGCGCATCAACAATATTTTCACCTGAATCAGGATATTC
TTCTAATACCTGGAATGCTGTTTTCCCGGGGATCGCAGTGGTGAGTAACCATGCATCATCAGGAGTACGG
ATAAAATGCTTGATGGTCGGAAGAGGCATAAATTCCGTCAGCCAGTTTAGTCTGACCATCTCATCTGTAA
CATCATTGGCAACGCTACCTTTGCCATGTTTCAGAAACAACTCTGGCGCATCGGGCTTCCCATACAATCG
ATAGATTGTCGCACCTGATTGCCCGACATTATCGCGAGCCCATTTATACCCATATAAATCAGCATCCATG
TTGGAATTTAATCGCGGCCTAGAGCAAGACGTTTCCCGTTGAATATGGCTCATAACACCCCTTGTATTAC
TGTTTATGTAAGCAGACAGTTTTATTGTTCATGACCAAAATCCCTTAACGTGAGTTTTCGTTCCACTGAG
CGTCAGACCCCGTAGAAAAGATCAAAGGATCTTC
Features (pLannotate 1.2.2; 25 found; start..end, strand, type, name):
      1..589     +  rep_origin     ori: high-copy-number ColE1/pMB1/pBR322/pUC origin of replication
    775..914     -  misc_feature   bom: basis of mobility region from pBR322
   1016..1207    -  CDS            rop: Rop protein, which maintains plasmids at low copy number; rop
   1224..1604    +  CDS            YPB1_ECOLX: Protein predicted: Swiss-Prot protein existence level 4. From Escherichia coli.
   1676..1967    -  CDS            TcR (fragment): tetracycline efflux protein; tet; confers resistance to tetracycline
   1982..2003    -  protein_bind   CAP binding site: CAP binding activates transcription in the presence of cAMP. E. coli catabolite activator protein
   2016..3098    -  CDS            lacI: lac repressor; lacI; The lac repressor binds to the lac operator to inhibit transcription in E. coli. This inhibition can be relieved by adding lactose or isopropyl-β-D-thiogalactopyranoside (IPTG).
   3099..3176    -  promoter       lacI promoter: lacI
   3184..3463    -  CDS            TcR (fragment): tetracycline efflux protein; tet; confers resistance to tetracycline
   3485..3503    +  promoter       T7 promoter: promoter for bacteriophage T7 RNA polymerase
   3504..3528    +  protein_bind   lac operator: The lac repressor binds to the lac operator to inhibit transcription in E. coli. This inhibition can be relieved by adding lactose or isopropyl-β-D-thiogalactopyranoside (IPTG). lac repressor encoded by lacI
   3543..3565    +  RBS            RBS: efficient ribosome binding site from bacteriophage T7 gene 10 (Olins and Rangwala, 1989)
   3584..3600    +  CDS            capTEV™ (fragment): composite tag for in vivo biotinylation, TEV protease cleavage, and 6xHis tagging
   3623..4330    +  CDS            mNeonGreen: mNeonGreen is a basic (constitutively fluorescent) green/yellow fluorescent protein published in 2013, derived from Branchiostoma lanceolatum. It is reported to be a very rapidly-maturing monomer with moderate acid sensitivity.
   4331..4558    +  CDS            NEDD8 (fragment): NEDD8_HUMAN - Experimental evidence at protein level: Swiss-Prot protein existence level 1. Ubiquitin-like protein which plays an important role in cell cycle control and embryogenesis. Covalent attachment to its substrates requires prior activation by the E1 complex UBE1C-APPBP1 and linkage to the E2 enzyme UBE2M. Attachment of NEDD8 to cullins activates their associated E3 ubiquitin ligase activity, and thus promotes polyubiquitination and proteasomal degradation of cyclins and other regulatory proteins. From Homo sapiens (Human).
   4626..5288    -  CDS            mScarlet: mScarlet is a basic (constitutively fluorescent) red fluorescent protein published in 2016, derived from synthetic construct. It has moderate acid sensitivity.
   5335..5364    -  promoter       lac promoter: promoter for the E. coli lac operon
   5379..5400    -  protein_bind   CAP binding site: CAP binding activates transcription in the presence of cAMP. E. coli catabolite activator protein
   5413..5502    -  CDS            lacI (fragment): lac repressor; lacI; The lac repressor binds to the lac operator to inhibit transcription in E. coli. This inhibition can be relieved by adding lactose or isopropyl-β-D-thiogalactopyranoside (IPTG).
   5518..5535    +  CDS            9xHis (fragment): 9xHis affinity tag
   5545..5594    +  CDS            SET1 (fragment): solubility-enhancement tag derived from T7 phage gene 10B
   5602..5649    +  terminator     T7 terminator: transcription terminator for bacteriophage T7 RNA polymerase
   5686..6114    +  rep_origin     f1 ori (sequence partly withheld): f1 bacteriophage origin of replication; arrow indicates direction of (+) strand synthesis
   6167..6224    +  promoter       AmpR promoter (fragment): bla
   6233..7048    -  CDS            KanR: aminoglycoside phosphotransferase; aph(3')-Ia; confers resistance to kanamycin in bacteria or G418 (Geneticin®) in eukaryotes
