[The description below was written by a language model from this plasmid's Addgene catalogue record and pLannotate feature annotations shown in this document.]
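Description:
p360_DG is an empty bacterial expression backbone derived from pET28b that has been domesticated for Golden Gate assembly, so that an open reading frame can be inserted scarlessly behind a pre-installed N-terminal fusion module. It is propagated in E. coli under kanamycin selection (KanR, aminoglycoside phosphotransferase). It carries the pBR322-type ColE1 origin together with bom and rop, consistent with the low copy number recorded, and also an f1 phage origin. As in the parent vector, expression is driven by a T7 promoter controlled by an adjacent lac operator, with the T7 gene 10 ribosome binding site upstream and a T7 terminator downstream. A plasmid-borne lacI gene with its own promoter supplies the repressor, so expression is IPTG-inducible in hosts that provide T7 RNA polymerase.

The fusion module encodes a His10 affinity tag, the green fluorescent protein mNeonGreen, and bdNEDD8, a ubiquitin-like domain that the automated annotation matches only as a fragment resembling human NEDD8. Such ubiquitin-like modules generally serve as protease-removable tags, although the record does not name the protease. The depositor notes that no glycine scar is left at the C-terminus.

Directly downstream, on the opposite strand, lies a dropout cassette in which a lac promoter with a CAP binding site drives a red fluorescent protein. The depositor describes this protein as mScarlet3, while the annotation labels it mScarlet. BsaI sites flank the cassette and are destroyed on cloning, so successful replacement by an insert is seen as loss of red colony colour. A short His-tag remnant from pET28b lies beyond the cassette, before the terminator. The vector belongs to a suite of pre-assembled pET28b Golden Gate plasmids for protein engineering and expression.
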