Addgene plasmid #234703: p360_DG
Purpose: (Empty Backbone) Golden gate domesticated pET28b for scarless cloning with His10-mNeongreen-bdNEDD8
Depositing lab: Matthew Wohlever. Depositing organization: University of Pittsburgh (University, School of Medicine, and Cancer Institute). Publication: A suite of pre-assembled, pET28b-based Golden Gate vectors for efficient protein engineering and expression. Gaur D, Wohlever ML. Protein Sci. 2025 Apr;34(4):e70106. doi: 10.1002/pro.70106. PubMed 40130802.
Backbone
  Vector backbone: pET28b
  Vector type: Bacterial Expression
  Tag / fusion protein: His10-mNeongreen-bdNEDD8 (N terminal on backbone)
Growth in bacteria
  Bacterial resistance: Kanamycin, 50 μg/mL
  Growth temperature: 37°C
  Growth strain: DH5alpha
  Copy number: Low Copy
Gene/Insert
  Gene/Insert name: None
  Mutation: No
  Tag / fusion protein: His10-mNeongreen-bdNEDD8 (N terminal on backbone)
Terms and licenses: Academic/Nonprofit Terms; Industry Terms: Not Available to Industry
Depositor comments: The construct features an N-terminal His10-mNeonGreen fusion followed by bdNEDD8. There is no glycine scar at the C-terminus. BsaI recognition sites flank mScarlet3 to enable easy visualization of successful cloning through loss of red color. 5' Cloning Site: BsaI (destroyed), 3' Cloning Site: BsaI (destroyed).
How to cite: p360_DG was a gift from Matthew Wohlever (Addgene plasmid # 234703 ; http://n2t.net/addgene:234703 ; RRID:Addgene_234703)
